>Addgene plasmid #156615 | pD649-HAsp-SLAMF7-Fc(DAPA)-AviTag-6xHis | depositor full sequence | sequence record 302339 | Full Sequence
TTTCAATATTATTGAAGCATTTATCAGGGTTATTGTCTCATGAGCGGATACATATTTGAATGTATTTAGA
AAAATAAACAAATAGGGGTCAGTGTTACAACCAATTAACCAATTCTGAACATTATCGCGAGCCCATTTAT
ACCTGAATATGGCTCATAACACCCCTTGCTCATGACCAAAATCCCTTAACGTGAGTTACGCGCGCGTCGT
TCCACTGAGCGTCAGACCCCGTAGAAAAGATCAAAGGATCTTCTTGAGATCCTTTTTTTCTGCGCGTAAT
CTGCTGCTTGCAAACAAAAAAACCACCGCTACCAGCGGTGGTTTGTTTGCCGGATCAAGAGCTACCAACT
CTTTTTCCGAAGGTAACTGGCTTCAGCAGAGCGCAGATACCAAATACTGTTCTTCTAGTGTAGCCGTAGT
TAGCCCACCACTTCAAGAACTCTGTAGCACCGCCTACATACCTCGCTCTGCTAATCCTGTTACCAGTGGC
TGCTGCCAGTGGCGATAAGTCGTGTCTTACCGGGTTGGACTCAAGACGATAGTTACCGGATAAGGCGCAG
CGGTCGGGCTGAACGGGGGGTTCGTGCACACAGCCCAGCTTGGAGCGAACGACCTACACCGAACTGAGAT
ACCTACAGCGTGAGCTATGAGAAAGCGCCACGCTTCCCGAAGGGAGAAAGGCGGACAGGTATCCGGTAAG
CGGCAGGGTCGGAACAGGAGAGCGCACGAGGGAGCTTCCAGGGGGAAACGCCTGGTATCTTTATAGTCCT
GTCGGGTTTCGCCACCTCTGACTTGAGCGTCGATTTTTGTGATGCTCGTCAGGGGGGCGGAGCCTATGGA
AAAACGCCAGCAACGCGGCCTTTTTACGGTTCCTGGCCTTTTGCTGGCCTTTTGCTCACATGTTCTTTCC
TGCGTTATCCCCTGATTCTGTGGATAACCGTATTACCGCCTTTGAGTGAGCTGATACCGCTCGCCGCAGC
CGAACGACCGAGCGCAGCGAGTCAGTGAGCGAGGAAGCGGAAGGCGAGAGTAGGGAACTGCCAGGCATCA
AACTAAGCAGAAGGCCCCTGACGGATGGCCTTTTTGCGTTTCTACAAACTCTTTCTGTGTTGTAAAACGA
CGGCCAGTCTTAAGCTCGGGCCCCCTGGGCGGTTCTGATAACGAGTAATCGTTAATCCGCAAATAACGTA
AAAACCCGCTTCGGCGGGTTTTTTTATGGGGGGAGTTTAGGGAAAGAGCATTTGTCAGAATATTTAAGGG
CGCCTGTCACTTTGCTTGATATATGAGAATTATTTAACCTTATAAATGAGAAAAAAGCAACGCACTTTAA
ATAAGATACGTTGCTTTTTCGATTGATGAACACCTATAATTAAACTATTCATCTATTATTTATGATTTTT
TGTATATACAATATTTCTAGTTTGTTAAAGAGAATTAAGAAAATAAATCTCGAAAATAATAAAGGGAAAA
TCAGTTTTTGATATCAAAATTATACATGTCAACGATAATACAAAATATAATACAAACTATAAGATGTTAT
CAGTATTTATTATCATTTAGAATAAATTTTGTGTCGCCCTTAATTGTGAGCGGATAACAATTACGAGCTT
CATGCACAGTGGCGTTGACTCAATATTGGCCATTAGCCATATTATTCATTGGTTATATAGCATAAATCAA
TATTGGCTATTGGCCATTGCATACGTTGTATCTATATCATAATATGTACATTTATATTGGCTCATGTCCA
ATATGACCGCCATGTTGGCATTGATTATTGACTAGTTATTAATAGTAATCAATTACGGGGTCATTAGTTC
ATAGCCCATATATGGAGTTCCGCGTTACATAACTTACGGTAAATGGCCCGCCTGGCTGACCGCCCAACGA
CCCCCGCCCATTGACGTCAATAATGACGTATGTTCCCATAGTAACGCCAATAGGGACTTTCCATTGACGT
CAATGGGTGGAGTATTTACGGTAAACTGCCCACTTGGCAGTACATCAAGTGTATCATATGCCAAGTACGC
CCCCTATTGACGTCAATGACGGTAAATGGCCCGCCTGGCATTATGCCCAGTACATGACCTTATGGGACTT
TCCTACTTGGCAGTACATCTACGTATTAGTCATCGCTATTACCATGGTGATGCGGTTTTGGCAGTACATC
AATGGGCGTGGATAGCGGTTTGACTCACGGGGATTTCCAAGTCTCCACCCCATTGACGTCAATGGGAGTT
TGTTTTGGCACCAAAATCAACGGGACTTTCCAAAATGTCGTAACAACTCCGCCCCATTGACGCAAATGGG
CGGTAGGCGTGTACGGTGGGAGGTCTATATAAGCAGAGCTCGTTTAGTGAACCGTCAGATCGCCTGGAGA
CGCCATCCACGCTGTTTTGACCTCCATAGAAGACACCGGGACCGATCCAGCCTCCGCGGCCGGGAACGGT
GCATTGGAACGCGGATTCCCCGTGCCAAGAGTGACGTAAGTACCGCCTATAGAGTCTATAGGCCCACCCC
CTTGGCTTCGTTAGAACGCGGCTACAATTAATACATAACCTTATGTATCATACACATACGATTTAGGTGA
CACTATAGAATAACATCCACTTTGCCTTTCTCTCCACAGGTGTCCACTCCCAGGTCCAACTGCACCTCGG
TTCTATCGAAAACGCGCCTGCTAGCGCCACCATGAAGACCATCATTGCCCTGAGCTACATCTTCTGCCTG
GTGTTCGCTGCGGCCGCCTCTGGACCTGTGAAAGAACTCGTTGGATCTGTCGGCGGAGCCGTGACCTTTC
CACTGAAGTCCAAAGTGAAACAGGTGGACAGCATCGTGTGGACCTTCAACACCACACCTCTGGTCACCAT
CCAGCCTGAAGGCGGCACAATCATCGTGACCCAGAACCGGAACCGCGAGAGAGTGGATTTTCCTGACGGC
GGCTACTCCCTGAAGCTGAGCAAGCTGAAGAAGAACGACAGCGGCATCTACTACGTGGGCATCTACAGCT
CTAGCCTGCAGCAGCCCAGCACACAAGAGTACGTGCTGCACGTGTACGAGCACCTGTCCAAGCCTAAAGT
GACCATGGGCCTGCAGAGCAACAAGAACGGCACCTGTGTGACCAACCTGACCTGCTGCATGGAACACGGC
GAAGAGGACGTGATCTACACATGGAAAGCCCTCGGACAGGCCGCCAATGAGAGCCACAATGGCAGCATCC
TGCCTATCTCTTGGAGATGGGGCGAGAGCGACATGACCTTCATCTGCGTGGCCAGAAATCCCGTGTCCAG
AAACTTCAGCAGCCCCATTCTGGCCCGGAAGCTTTGTGAAGGCGCCGCTGATGATCCCGACAGCTCTATG
GGCGCGCCGGGCGGCGACAAGACCCACACCTGCCCCCCCTGCCCAGCTCCAGAACTGCTGGGAGGGCCTT
CCGTGTTCCTGTTCCCCCCCAAGCCCAAGGACACCCTGATGATCAGCAGGACCCCCGAGGTGACCTGCGT
GGTGGTGGCCGTGTCCCACGAGGACCCAGAGGTGAAGTTCAACTGGTACGTGGACGGCGTGGAGGTGCAC
AACGCCAAGACCAAGCCCAGAGAGGAGCAGTACAACAGCACCTACAGGGTGGTGTCCGTGCTGACCGTGC
TGCACCAGGACTGGCTGAACGGCAAAGAATACAAGTGCAAAGTCTCCAACAAGGCCCTGGCTGCCCCAAT
CGAAAAGACAATCAGCAAGGCCAAGGGCCAGCCACGGGAGCCCCAGGTGTACACCCTGCCCCCCAGCCGG
GAGGAGATGACCAAGAACCAGGTGTCCCTGACCTGTCTGGTGAAGGGCTTCTACCCCAGCGATATCGCCG
TGGAGTGGGAGAGCAACGGCCAGCCCGAGAACAACTACAAGACCACCCCCCCAGTGCTGGACAGCGACGG
CAGCTTCTTCCTGTACAGCAAGCTGACCGTGGACAAGTCCAGGTGGCAGCAGGGCAACGTGTTCAGCTGC
AGCGTGATGCACGAGGCCCTGCACAACCACTACACCCAGAAGTCCCTGAGCCTGAGCCCCGGCGGCAGCG
GTCTTAATGATATTTTCGAGGCTCAGAAGATTGAGTGGCATGAACACCACCACCATCACCACTAAGGCCG
GCCTGTAGTCACTGGCACAACGCGTTACCCGGTAAGCCAATCGGGTATACACGGTCGTCATACTGCAGAC
AGGGTTCTTCTACTTTGCAAGATAGTCTTGAGTAGTAAAATAAATAGATAGAGAAAATCAGCCTCGACTG
TGCCTTCTAGTTGCCAGCCATCTGTTGTTTGCCCCTCCCCCGTGCCTTCCTTGACCCTGGAAGGTGCCAC
TCCCACTGTCCTTTCCTAATAAAATGAGGAAATTGCATCACAACACTCAACCCTATCTCGGTCTATTCTT
TTGATTTATAAGGGATTTTGCCGATTTCGGCCTATTGGTTAAAAAATGAGCTGATTTAACAAAAATTTAA
CGCGAATTAATTCTGTGGAATGTGTGTCAGTTAGGGTGTGGAAAGTCCCCAGGCTCCCCAGCAGGCAGAA
GTATGCAAAGCATGCATCTCAATTAGTCAGCAACCAGGTGTGGAAAGTCCCCAGGCTCCCCAGCAGGCAG
AAGTATGCAAAGCATGCATCTCAATTAGTCAGCAACCATAGTCCCGCCCCTAACTCCGCCCATCCCGCCC
CTAACTCCGCCCAGTTCCGCCCATTCTCCGCCCCATGGCTGACTAATTTTTTTTATTTATGCAGAGGCCG
AGGCCGCCTCTGCCTCTGAGCTATTCCAGAAGTAGTGAGGAGGCTTTTTTGGAGGCCTAGGCTTTTGCAA
AAAGCTCCCGGGAGCTTGTATATCCATTTTCGGATCTGATCAGCACGTGTTGACAATTAATCATCGGCAT
AGTATATCGGCATAGTATAATACGACAAGGTGAGGAACTAAACCATGACCGAGTACAAGCCCACGGTGCG
CCTCGCCACCCGCGACGACGTCCCCAGGGCCGTACGCACCCTCGCCGCCGCGTTCGCCGACTACCCCGCC
ACGCGCCACACCGTCGATCCGGACCGCCACATCGAGCGGGTCACCGAGCTGCAAGAACTCTTCCTCACGC
GCGTCGGGCTCGACATCGGCAAGGTGTGGGTCGCGGACGACGGCGCCGCGGTGGCGGTCTGGACCACGCC
GGAGAGCGTCGAAGCGGGGGCGGTGTTCGCCGAGATCGGCCCGCGCATGGCCGAGTTGAGCGGTTCCCGG
CTGGCCGCGCAGCAACAGATGGAAGGCCTCCTGGCGCCGCACCGGCCCAAGGAGCCCGCGTGGTTCCTGG
CCACCGTCGGCGTCTCGCCCGACCACCAGGGCAAGGGTCTGGGCAGCGCCGTCGTGCTCCCCGGAGTGGA
GGCGGCCGAGCGCGCCGGGGTGCCCGCCTTCCTGGAGACATCCGCGCCCCGCAACCTCCCCTTCTACGAG
CGGCTCGGCTTCACCGTCACCGCCGACGTCGAGGTGCCCGAAGGACCGCGCACCTGGTGCATGACCCGCA
AGCCCGGTGCCTGACACGTGCTACGAGATTTCGATTCCACCGCCGCCTTCTATGAAAGGTTGGGCTTCGG
AATCGTTTTCCGGGACGCCGGCTGGATGATCCTCCAGCGCGGGGATCTCATGCTGGAGTTCTTCGCCCAC
CCCAACTTGTTTATTGCAGCTTATAATGGTTACAAATAAAGCAATAGCATCACAAATTTCACAAATAAAG
CATTTTTTTCACTGCATTCTAGTTGTGGTTTGTCCAAACTCATCAATGTATCTTATCATGTCTGTATACC
GTCGACCTCTAGCTAGAGCTTGGCGTAATCATGGTCATTACCAATGCTTAATCAGTGAGGCACCTATCTC
AGCGATCTGTCTATTTCGTTCATCCATAGTTGCCTGACTCCCCGTCGTGTAGATAACTACGATACGGGAG
GGCTTACCATCTGGCCCCAGCGCTGCGATGATACCGCGAGAACCACGCTCACCGGCTCCGGATTTATCAG
CAATAAACCAGCCAGCCGGAAGGGCCGAGCGCAGAAGTGGTCCTGCAACTTTATCCGCCTCCATCCAGTC
TATTAATTGTTGCCGGGAAGCTAGAGTAAGTAGTTCGCCAGTTAATAGTTTGCGCAACGTTGTTGCCATC
GCTACAGGCATCGTGGTGTCACGCTCGTCGTTTGGTATGGCTTCATTCAGCTCCGGTTCCCAACGATCAA
GGCGAGTTACATGATCCCCCATGTTGTGCAAAAAAGCGGTTAGCTCCTTCGGTCCTCCGATCGTTGTCAG
AAGTAAGTTGGCCGCAGTGTTATCACTCATGGTTATGGCAGCACTGCATAATTCTCTTACTGTCATGCCA
TCCGTAAGATGCTTTTCTGTGACTGGTGAGTACTCAACCAAGTCATTCTGAGAATAGTGTATGCGGCGAC
CGAGTTGCTCTTGCCCGGCGTCAATACGGGATAATACCGCGCCACATAGCAGAACTTTAAAAGTGCTCAT
CATTGGAAAACGTTCTTCGGGGCGAAAACTCTCAAGGATCTTACCGCTGTTGAGATCCAGTTCGATGTAA
CCCACTCGTGCACCCAACTGATCTTCAGCATCTTTTACTTTCACCAGCGTTTCTGGGTGAGCAAAAACAG
GAAGGCAAAATGCCGCAAAAAAGGGAATAAGGGCGACACGGAAATGTTGAATACTCATATTCTTCCTT
Features (pLannotate 1.2.2; 21 found; start..end, strand, type, name):
    119..143     -  CDS            KanR (fragment): aminoglycoside phosphotransferase; aph(3')-Ia; confers resistance to kanamycin
    254..842     +  rep_origin     ori: high-copy-number ColE1/pMB1/pBR322/pUC origin of replication
   1067..1084    +  terminator     rrnB T2 terminator (fragment): transcription terminator T2 from the E. coli rrnB gene
   1109..1128    -  CDS            lacZα (fragment): LacZα fragment of β-galactosidase; lacZ fragment
   1584..1600    +  protein_bind   lac operator: The lac repressor binds to the lac operator to inhibit transcription in E. coli. This inhibition can be relieved by adding lactose or isopropyl-β-D-thiogalactopyranoside (IPTG). lac repressor encoded by lacI
   1843..2146    +  enhancer       CMV enhancer: human cytomegalovirus immediate early enhancer
   2147..2350    +  promoter       CMV promoter: human cytomegalovirus (CMV) immediate early promoter
   2486..2529    +  intron         CMV intron (fragment): modified intron A from human cytomegalovirus
   2581..2599    +  promoter       SP6 promoter: promoter for bacteriophage SP6 RNA polymerase
   2603..2640    +  CDS            IgH signal sequence (fragment): signal sequence from the mouse immunoglobulin heavy chain variable region
   2698..3360    +  CDS            SLAMF7 (fragment): SLAF7_HUMAN - Also known as CS1. Experimental evidence at protein level: Swiss-Prot protein existence level 1. Isoform 3 does not mediate any NK cell activation. From Homo sapiens (Human).
   3376..4053    +  CDS            IGHG1 (fragment): IGHG1_HUMAN - Experimental evidence at protein level: Swiss-Prot protein existence level 1. Constant region of immunoglobulin heavy chains. Immunoglobulins, also known as antibodies, are membrane-bound or secreted glycoproteins produced by B lymphocytes. In the recognition phase of humoral immunity, the membrane-bound immunoglobulins serve as receptors which, upon binding of a specific antigen, trigger the clonal expansion and differentiation of B lymphocytes into immunoglobulins- secreting plasma cells. Secreted immunoglobulins mediate the effector phase of humoral immunity, which results in
   4268..4379    +  polyA_signal   bGH poly(A) signal: bovine growth hormone polyadenylation signal
   4380..4488    +  rep_origin     f1 ori (fragment): f1 bacteriophage origin of replication; arrow indicates direction of (+) strand synthesis
   4502..4831    +  promoter       SV40 promoter: SV40 enhancer and early promoter
   4879..4926    +  promoter       EM7 promoter: synthetic bacterial promoter&nbsp
   4945..5544    +  CDS            PuroR (fragment): puromycin N-acetyltransferase; pac from Streptomyces; confers resistance to puromycin
   5554..5679    +  CDS            ble (fragment): BLE_KLEPN - Experimental evidence at protein level: Swiss-Prot protein existence level 1. Binding protein with a strong affinity to the bleomycin family of antibiotics. Binds to CL990; an antimitotic-antibiotic compound. From Klebsiella pneumoniae.
   5674..5795    +  polyA_signal   SV40 poly(A) signal: SV40 polyadenylation signal
   5848..6708    -  CDS            AmpR: β-lactamase; bla; confers resistance to ampicillin, carbenicillin, and related antibiotics
   6711..89      -  promoter       AmpR promoter (fragment) (across the origin): bla
