[The description below was written by a language model from this plasmid's Addgene catalogue record and pLannotate feature annotations shown in this document.]
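Description:
pD649-HAsp-SLAMF7-Fc(DAPA)-AviTag-6xHis is a 6.7 kb mammalian expression plasmid built on the pD649 backbone for producing the extracellular domain of human SLAMF7 (also called CS1, CRACC or CD319) as a secreted Fc fusion protein. It is propagated in E. coli as a high-copy plasmid through a ColE1/pUC-type origin and selected with ampicillin via a full-length β-lactamase gene. Short annotated fragments of KanR, lacZα, an rrnB terminator and f1 ori appear to be backbone remnants rather than functional elements. The depositor notes that some plasmids in this collection may carry an IS4-like transposase insertion upstream of the CMV promoter, although none is annotated in this sequence.

Expression is driven by the CMV immediate-early enhancer and promoter, followed by a fragment of CMV intron A and an SP6 promoter, which also serves as a sequencing primer site. The open reading frame begins with a signal peptide (named HAsp in the construct; annotated by similarity as an IgH signal sequence fragment) that directs the protein into the secretory pathway. The SLAMF7 ectodomain follows, cloned between retained NotI and AscI sites, and is joined to a human IgG1 Fc carrying the D265A and P329A (DAPA) mutations, which are generally used to reduce Fc effector binding. According to the catalogue entry, an AviTag for site-specific biotinylation and a 6xHis tag for affinity purification complete the C-terminus. These tags are not annotated individually in the feature table. A bGH polyadenylation signal terminates the transcript. A separate SV40/EM7-driven cassette encodes puromycin N-acetyltransferase with an SV40 poly(A) signal, which could permit selection of mammalian cells. The construct belongs to a collection made for mapping interactions among human immunoglobulin-superfamily cell-surface proteins.
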