Addgene plasmid #156615: pD649-HAsp-SLAMF7-Fc(DAPA)-AviTag-6xHis
Purpose: Mammalian expression of cell-surface protein extracellular domain fused to Fc(DAPA)-Avi-6xHis. Protein is secreted from cells.
Depositing lab: Chris Garcia. Depositing organization: Stanford University. Publication: A Human IgSF Cell-Surface Interactome Reveals a Complex Network of Protein-Protein Interactions. Wojtowicz WM, Vielmetter J, Fernandes RA, Siepe DH, Eastman CL, Chisholm GB, Cox S, Klock H, Anderson PW, Rue SM, Miller JJ, Glaser SM, Bragstad ML, Vance J, Lam AW, Lesley SA, Zinn K, Garcia KC. Cell. 2020 Aug 20;182(4):1027-1043.e17. doi: 10.1016/j.cell.2020.07.025. PubMed 32822567.
Backbone
  Vector backbone: pD649
  Backbone size w/o insert (bp): 6106
  Vector type: Mammalian Expression
Growth in bacteria
  Bacterial resistance: Ampicillin, 100 μg/mL
  Growth temperature: 37°C
  Growth strain: DH5alpha
  Copy number: High Copy
Gene/Insert
  Gene/Insert name: SLAMF7 (alt name: SLAF7)
  Species: H. sapiens (human)
  Insert size (bp): 612
  Mutation: Fc region of human IgG contains D265A and P329A mutations (DAPA)
  Entrez Gene: SLAMF7 (a.k.a. 19A, CD319, CRACC, CS1)
  Promoter: CMV/SP6
  Tag / fusion protein: Fc(DAPA)-AviTag-6xHis (C terminal on backbone)
  Cloning method: Restriction Enzyme; 5′ cloning site GCGGCCGC (not destroyed); 3′ cloning site GGCGCGCC (not destroyed)
  Sequencing primers: 5′ ATTTAGGTGACACTATAG; 3′ CACGTACCAGTTGAACTTCACC
Resource information
  A portion of this plasmid was derived from a plasmid made by: synthesis by ThermoFisher
Terms and licenses: Academic/Nonprofit Terms; Industry Terms: Not Available to Industry
Depositor comments: Some plasmids in this collection may have an IS4-like element ISVsa5 family transposase upstream of the CMV promoter.
How to cite: pD649-HAsp-SLAMF7-Fc(DAPA)-AviTag-6xHis was a gift from Chris Garcia (Addgene plasmid # 156615 ; http://n2t.net/addgene:156615 ; RRID:Addgene_156615)
