>Addgene plasmid #156615 | pD649-HAsp-SLAMF7-Fc(DAPA)-AviTag-6xHis | depositor partial sequence | sequence record 302340 | insert (extracellular domain)
TCTGGACCTGTGAAAGAACTCGTTGGATCTGTCGGCGGAGCCGTGACCTTTCCACTGAAGTCCAAAGTGA
AACAGGTGGACAGCATCGTGTGGACCTTCAACACCACACCTCTGGTCACCATCCAGCCTGAAGGCGGCAC
AATCATCGTGACCCAGAACCGGAACCGCGAGAGAGTGGATTTTCCTGACGGCGGCTACTCCCTGAAGCTG
AGCAAGCTGAAGAAGAACGACAGCGGCATCTACTACGTGGGCATCTACAGCTCTAGCCTGCAGCAGCCCA
GCACACAAGAGTACGTGCTGCACGTGTACGAGCACCTGTCCAAGCCTAAAGTGACCATGGGCCTGCAGAG
CAACAAGAACGGCACCTGTGTGACCAACCTGACCTGCTGCATGGAACACGGCGAAGAGGACGTGATCTAC
ACATGGAAAGCCCTCGGACAGGCCGCCAATGAGAGCCACAATGGCAGCATCCTGCCTATCTCTTGGAGAT
GGGGCGAGAGCGACATGACCTTCATCTGCGTGGCCAGAAATCCCGTGTCCAGAAACTTCAGCAGCCCCAT
TCTGGCCCGGAAGCTTTGTGAAGGCGCCGCTGATGATCCCGACAGCTCTATG
